Addgene plasmid #18242: T4 Lysozyme D20S WT*
Depositing lab: Brian Matthews. Depositing organization: University of Oregon.
Backbone
  Vector backbone: pHS1403
  Backbone size w/o insert (bp): 5000
  Vector type: Bacterial Expression
Growth in bacteria
  Bacterial resistance: Ampicillin, 100 μg/mL
  Growth temperature: 37°C
  Growth strain: DH5alpha
  Copy number: High Copy
Gene/Insert
  Gene/Insert name: T4 Lysozyme (alt name: RK241aTA)
  Species: Bacteriophage T4
  Insert size (bp): 600
  Mutation: D20S WT*
  GenBank ID: NP_049736
  Entrez Gene: e (a.k.a. T4p123)
  Cloning method: Restriction Enzyme; 5′ cloning site BamHI (not destroyed); 3′ cloning site HindIII (not destroyed)
  Sequencing primers: 5′ na; 3′ GGCGTATCACGAGGCCC
Terms and licenses: Academic/Nonprofit Terms; Industry Terms: Not Available to Industry
Depositor comments: The BamHI site is 27 bp from the ATG and the HindIII site is 115 bp from the stop.
How to cite: T4 Lysozyme D20S WT* was a gift from Brian Matthews (Addgene plasmid # 18242 ; http://n2t.net/addgene:18242 ; RRID:Addgene_18242)
