[The description below was written by a language model from this plasmid's Addgene catalogue record.]
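Description:
T4 Lysozyme D20S WT* is a bacterial expression plasmid built on the pHS1403 backbone (about 5 kb without insert) that carries a mutant form of the bacteriophage T4 lysozyme gene (gene e). It is a high-copy plasmid propagated in E. coli cloning strains such as DH5alpha and selected through ampicillin resistance. The record does not name the origin of replication or the promoter that drives expression, and no feature table is available to confirm the regulatory elements present in the backbone.

The insert is roughly 600 bp and was placed between BamHI and HindIII sites, both of which remain intact, so the fragment can be excised or exchanged. According to the depositor's notes, the BamHI site lies 27 bp from the start codon and the HindIII site 115 bp beyond the stop codon, meaning the cloned fragment includes short flanking untranslated sequence on each side of the coding region. The mutation is recorded as D20S in the WT* background: aspartate 20 is replaced with serine. WT* is the designation commonly used for the cysteine-free pseudo-wild-type T4 lysozyme that serves as the reference background for mutational work, although the record itself does not spell out its substitutions. No fusion tags or reporters are listed.

The record does not state a specific purpose. A single-residue variant in an expression vector of this kind is suited to producing recombinant mutant protein in bacteria, for example to compare its structure, stability or catalytic behaviour with the parent enzyme.
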