>Addgene plasmid #18242 | T4 Lysozyme D20S WT* | addgene partial sequence | sequence record 24029 | 3primeUP
CGAAAAGCCCGCTCATTAGGCGGGCTCAGATCTGCTCATGTTTGACAGCTTATCATCGATAAGCTTCGGC
AATAAATTCTTGATATGTTTTCATATGTTTCCTTTAAATATTTTAATTAGTAATTGTCTATTCAAGTAAT
TGTGAATATACTATCACAATTCCAAGAGAAAGTAAACAGCTTTATAGATTTTTATACGCGTCCCAAGTGC
CAGTTCTAAACGTTGTAATGACTCGTTTTGCGCGATTAGGTGTTTGATTATACCATCTACTTTTAGCTAA
GTTAACTGCTGCTTCATCCCAGCGTTTTTGTTGAAGCATACGTAAAGAGTTAGTAAATCCTGCCACACCG
GTTTCTCCCATTTGGAAAACCATATTAATCAATGCAGCGCGACGAACCGCATCAAGAGAATCATAAACCG
GTTTTAATTTAGCATTTCTCAGAATTCCGCGAACAGCAGCATCAACATCCTGATTAAAGAGTTTTTCAGC
CTCATCTTTTGTAATTACACCATTAGTATTACGCCCAATAGCTTTATCTAATTCAGATTTAGCAGCATTA
AGTGATGGACTTTTTGTAAGCAAATGACCGATGCCAATAGTGTAATAGCCTTCTGTAGATTTATAGATTT
TAAGTCTAAGACCTTCATCTATACGTAACATTTCAAATATATTCATAATACCTCCTAAGCATCGATGGAT
CCTGTTTCCTGTGTGAAATTGTTATCCGCTCACAATTCCACACATTATACGAGCCGATGATANTGTCACA
GGGGAGGGGAGTAGCTGANCTGTTCCTGGTGAATGTANCGCNCCATCCACCATANCGAGCGAGATATGCA
CG
